Addgene plasmid #143600: TFORF2695
Purpose: Lentiviral vector for overexpressing transcription factor ORFs with unique 24-bp barcodes. Barcodes facilitate identification of transcription factors in pooled screens.
Depositing lab: Feng Zhang. Depositing organization: Broad Institute. Publication: A transcription factor atlas of directed differentiation. Joung J, Ma S, Tay T, Geiger-Schuller KR, Kirchgatterer PC, Verdine VK, Guo B, Arias-Garcia MA, Allen WE, Singh A, Kuksenko O, Abudayyeh OO, Gootenberg JS, Fu Z, Macrae RK, Buenrostro JD, Regev A, Zhang F. Cell. 2023 Jan 5;186(1):209-229.e26. doi: 10.1016/j.cell.2022.11.026. PubMed 36608654.
Backbone
  Vector backbone: pLX_TRC317
  Backbone manufacturer: Broad Institute Genetic Perturbation Platform
  Backbone size w/o insert (bp): 8264
  Vector type: Mammalian Expression, Lentiviral
  Selectable markers: Puromycin
Growth in bacteria
  Bacterial resistance: Ampicillin, 100 μg/mL
  Growth temperature: 37°C
  Growth strain: NEB Stable
  Copy number: High Copy
Gene/Insert
  Gene/Insert name: ELF5
  Species: H. sapiens (human)
  Insert size (bp): 584
  Entrez Gene: ELF5 (a.k.a. ESE2)
  Promoter: EF1a
  Cloning method: Unknown
  Sequencing primers: 5′ GGGTGGAGACTGAAGTTAGGCCAG; 3′ CACATAGCGTAAAAGGAGCAACATAG
Terms and licenses: Academic/Nonprofit Terms; Industry Terms: Not Available to Industry
Depositor comments: NM_001243080,ENST00000429939 . The transcription factor ORF portion of this plasmid was synthesized by Genewiz. Please test multiple small colonies in case of plasmid recombination. To make this collection available in a timely manner, a portion of this collection was not fully sequenced by Addgene. If an Addgene verified full plasmid sequence is not available, please contact us prior to placing an order to request the full sequence.
How to cite: TFORF2695 was a gift from Feng Zhang (Addgene plasmid # 143600 ; http://n2t.net/addgene:143600 ; RRID:Addgene_143600)
