[The description below was written by a language model from this plasmid's Addgene catalogue record and pLannotate feature annotations shown in this document.]
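Description:
TFORF2695 is a lentiviral mammalian expression plasmid built on the pLX_TRC317 backbone from the Broad Institute Genetic Perturbation Platform. It carries an open reading frame for the human ETS-family transcription factor ELF5 (also called ESE2). It belongs to a barcoded transcription factor ORF collection in which each construct carries a unique 24-bp barcode, so that the overexpressed factor can be identified in pooled screens. The feature table does not annotate the barcode itself. The sequenced record is about 8.8 kb, consistent with the stated backbone plus a 584-bp insert. In bacteria the plasmid is maintained through a high-copy ColE1/pUC-type origin and selected with ampicillin via the β-lactamase gene. An f1 origin and remnants of a lac/lacZα cloning region are also present. The depositor notes a risk of recombination, which is common for LTR-containing plasmids.

The viral portion has a third-generation, self-inactivating layout. An RSV promoter drives a truncated HIV-1 5' LTR, followed by the Ψ packaging signal with a partial gag sequence, the Rev response element, a cPPT/CTS, and a ΔU3 3' LTR followed by an SV40 polyadenylation signal. Two expression units lie between the LTRs. An SV40 early promoter drives puromycin N-acetyltransferase for selection of transduced cells, and the strong constitutive EF-1α promoter drives the ELF5 ORF. A WPRE downstream of the ORF enhances transcript stability and expression. A short sequence annotated as a U6 promoter fragment sits between the ORF and the WPRE, but its role is not stated in the record. The ORF was made synthetically and corresponds to a specific ELF5 transcript isoform. The construct is intended for stable overexpression of ELF5 in mammalian cells, individually or in pooled directed-differentiation screens.
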