Features (pLannotate 1.2.2; 31 found; start..end, strand, type, name):
      5..231     +  promoter       RSV promoter: Rous sarcoma virus enhancer/promoter
    232..412     +  LTR            5' LTR (truncated): truncated 5' long terminal repeat (LTR) from HIV-1
    459..584     +  misc_feature   HIV-1 Ψ: packaging signal of human immunodeficiency virus type 1
    568..931     +  CDS            HIV-1 gag (fragment): gag protein from human immunodeficiency virus 1; gag
   1077..1310    +  misc_feature   RRE: The Rev response element (RRE) of HIV-1 allows for Rev-dependent mRNA export from the nucleus to the cytoplasm.
   1687..1713    +  CDS            Rev (fragment): human immunodeficiency virus 1 (HIV-1) Rev protein; rev; enhances nuclear export of unspliced and incompletely spliced viral mRNAs
   1720..1743    +  promoter       SV40 promoter (fragment): SV40 early promoter
   1744..1815    +  promoter       SV40 promoter (fragment): SV40 enhancer and early promoter
   1839..1974    +  rep_origin     SV40 ori: SV40 origin of replication
   2020..2616    +  CDS            PuroR (fragment): puromycin N-acetyltransferase; pac from Streptomyces; confers resistance to puromycin
   2665..2782    +  misc_feature   cPPT/CTS: central polypurine tract and central termination sequence of HIV-1
   2847..2913    +  CDS            small t antigen (fragment): SV40 (simian virus 40) small t antigen
   2920..4098    +  promoter       EF-1α promoter: strong constitutive promoter for human elongation factor EF-1α
   4115..4594    +  CDS            ELF5 (fragment): ELF5_HUMAN - Also known as ESE2. Experimental evidence at protein level: Swiss-Prot protein existence level 1. Isoform 2 binds to DNA sequences containing the consensus nucleotide core sequence GGA[AT]. Transcriptionally activates SPRR2A and the parotid gland-specific PSP promoters. From Homo sapiens (Human).
   4610..4663    +  promoter       U6 promoter (fragment): RNA polymerase III promoter for human U6 snRNA
   4705..5293    +  misc_feature   WPRE: woodchuck hepatitis virus posttranscriptional regulatory element
   5344..5363    +  misc_feature   cPPT/CTS (fragment): central polypurine tract and central termination sequence of HIV-1
   5365..5598    +  LTR            3' LTR (ΔU3): self-inactivating 3' long terminal repeat (LTR) from HIV-1
   5676..5797    +  polyA_signal   SV40 poly(A) signal: SV40 polyadenylation signal
   5837..5972    +  rep_origin     SV40 ori: SV40 origin of replication
   5993..6011    -  promoter       T7 promoter: promoter for bacteriophage T7 RNA polymerase
   6019..6174    +  CDS            lacZα (fragment): LacZα fragment of β-galactosidase; lacZ fragment
   6179..6607    +  rep_origin     f1 ori (sequence partly withheld): f1 bacteriophage origin of replication; arrow indicates direction of (+) strand synthesis
   6660..6764    +  promoter       AmpR promoter: bla
   6765..7625    +  CDS            AmpR: β-lactamase; bla; confers resistance to ampicillin, carbenicillin, and related antibiotics
   7796..8384    +  rep_origin     ori: high-copy-number ColE1/pMB1/pBR322/pUC origin of replication
   8567..8659    +  CDS            lacI (fragment): lac repressor; lacI; The lac repressor binds to the lac operator to inhibit transcription in E. coli. This inhibition can be relieved by adding lactose or isopropyl-β-D-thiogalactopyranoside (IPTG).
   8672..8693    +  protein_bind   CAP binding site: CAP binding activates transcription in the presence of cAMP. E. coli catabolite activator protein
   8708..8738    +  promoter       lac promoter: promoter for the E. coli lac operon
   8746..8762    +  protein_bind   lac operator: The lac repressor binds to the lac operator to inhibit transcription in E. coli. This inhibition can be relieved by adding lactose or isopropyl-β-D-thiogalactopyranoside (IPTG). lac repressor encoded by lacI
   8807..8825    +  promoter       T3 promoter: promoter for bacteriophage T3 RNA polymerase
>Addgene plasmid #143600 | TFORF2695 | addgene full sequence | sequence record 400447 | Addgene NGS Result
TTAATGTAGTCTTATGCAATACTCTTGTAGTCTTGCAACATGGTAACGATGAGTTAGCAACATGCCTTAC
AAGGAGAGAAAAAGCACCGTGCATGCCGATTGGTGGAAGTAAGGTGGTACGATCGTGCCTTATTAGGAAG
GCAACAGACGGGTCTGACATGGATTGGACGAACCACTGAATTGCCGCATTGCAGAGATATTGTATTTAAG
TGCCTAGCTCGATACATAAACGGGTCTCTCTGGTTAGACCAGATCTGAGCCTGGGAGCTCTCTGGCTAAC
TAGGGAACCCACTGCTTAAGCCTCAATAAAGCTTGCCTTGAGTGCTTCAAGTAGTGTGTGCCCGTCTGTT
GTGTGACTCTGGTAACTAGAGATCCCTCAGACCCTTTTAGTCAGTGTGGAAAATCTCTAGCAGTGGCGCC
CGAACAGGGACTTGAAAGCGAAAGGGAAACCAGAGGAGCTCTCTCGACGCAGGACTCGGCTTGCTGAAGC
GCGCACGGCAAGAGGCGAGGGGCGGCGACTGGTGAGTACGCCAAAAATTTTGACTAGCGGAGGCTAGAAG
GAGAGAGATGGGTGCGAGAGCGTCAGTATTAAGCGGGGGAGAATTAGATCGCGATGGGAAAAAATTCGGT
TAAGGCCAGGGGGAAAGAAAAAATATAAATTAAAACATATAGTATGGGCAAGCAGGGAGCTAGAACGATT
CGCAGTTAATCCTGGCCTGTTAGAAACATCAGAAGGCTGTAGACAAATACTGGGACAGCTACAACCATCC
CTTCAGACAGGATCAGAAGAACTTAGATCATTATATAATACAGTAGCAACCCTCTATTGTGTGCATCAAA
GGATAGAGATAAAAGACACCAAGGAAGCTTTAGACAAGATAGAGGAAGAGCAAAACAAAAGTAAGACCAC
CGCACAGCAAGCGGCCGCTGATCTTCAGACCTGGAGGAGGAGATATGAGGGACAATTGGAGAAGTGAATT
ATATAAATATAAAGTAGTAAAAATTGAACCATTAGGAGTAGCACCCACCAAGGCAAAGAGAAGAGTGGTG
CAGAGAGAAAAAAGAGCAGTGGGAATAGGAGCTTTGTTCCTTGGGTTCTTGGGAGCAGCAGGAAGCACTA
TGGGCGCAGCGTCAATGACGCTGACGGTACAGGCCAGACAATTATTGTCTGGTATAGTGCAGCAGCAGAA
CAATTTGCTGAGGGCTATTGAGGCGCAACAGCATCTGTTGCAACTCACAGTCTGGGGCATCAAGCAGCTC
CAGGCAAGAATCCTGGCTGTGGAAAGATACCTAAAGGATCAACAGCTCCTGGGGATTTGGGGTTGCTCTG
GAAAACTCATTTGCACCACTGCTGTGCCTTGGAATGCTAGTTGGAGTAATAAATCTCTGGAACAGATTTG
GAATCACACGACCTGGATGGAGTGGGACAGAGAAATTAACAATTACACAAGCTTAATACACTCCTTAATT
GAAGAATCGCAAAACCAGCAAGAAAAGAATGAACAAGAATTATTGGAATTAGATAAATGGGCAAGTTTGT
GGAATTGGTTTAACATAACAAATTGGCTGTGGTATATAAAATTATTCATAATGATAGTAGGAGGCTTGGT
AGGTTTAAGAATAGTTTTTGCTGTACTTTCTATAGTGAATAGAGTTAGGCAGGGATATTCACCATTATCG
TTTCAGACCCACCTCCCAACCCCGAGGGGACCCATGCATTGCATCTCAATTAGTCAGCAACCAGGTGTGG
AAAGTCCCCAGGCTCCCCAGCAGGCAGAAGTATGCAAAGCATGCGTCTCAATTAGTCAGCAACCATAGTC
CCGCCCCTAACTCCGCCCATCCCGCCCCTAACTCCGCCCAGTTCCGCCCATTCTCCGCCCCATGGCTGAC
TAATTTTTTTTATTTATGCAGAGGCCGAGGCCGCCTCGGCCTCTGAGCTATTCCAGAAGTAGTGAGGAGG
CTTTTTTGGAGGCCTAGGCTTTTGCAAAAAGCTTTCTAGAGGTACCACCGGAGCTTACCATGACCGAGTA
CAAGCCCACGGTGCGCCTCGCCACCCGCGACGACGTCCCCAGGGCCGTACGCACCCTCGCCGCCGCGTTC
GCCGACTACCCCGCCACGCGCCACACCGTCGATCCGGACCGCCACATCGAGCGGGTCACCGAGCTGCAAG
AACTCTTCCTCACGCGCGTCGGGCTCGACATCGGCAAGGTGTGGGTCGCGGACGACGGCGCCGCCGTGGC
GGTCTGGACCACGCCGGAGAGCGTCGAAGCGGGGGCGGTGTTCGCCGAGATCGGCCCGCGCATGGCCGAG
TTGAGCGGTTCCCGGCTGGCCGCGCAGCAACAGATGGAAGGCCTCCTGGCGCCGCACCGGCCCAAGGAGC
CCGCGTGGTTCCTGGCCACCGTCGGCGTCTCGCCCGACCACCAGGGCAAGGGTCTGGGCAGCGCCGTCGT
GCTCCCCGGAGTGGAGGCGGCCGAGCGCGCCGGGGTGCCCGCCTTCCTGGAGACCTCCGCGCCCCGCAAC
CTCCCCTTCTACGAGCGGCTCGGCTTCACCGTCACCGCCGACGTCGAGGTGCCCGAAGGACCGCGCACCT
GGTGCATGACCCGCAAGCCCGGTGCCAGTTAACGAATTCTAGATCTTGAGACAAATGGCAGTATTCATCC
ACAATTTTAAAAGAAAAGGGGGGATTGGGGGGTACAGTGCAGGGGAAAGAATAGTAGACATAATAGCAAC
AGACATACAAACTAAAGAATTACAAAAACAAATTACAAAAATTCAAAATTTTCGGGTTTATTACAGGGAC
AGCAGAGATCCACTTTGGCGCCGGCTCGAGGCCTGCAGGTGCAAAGATGGATAAAGTTTTAAACAGAGAG
GAATCTTTGCAGCTAATGGACCTTCTAGGTCTTGAAAGGAGTGGGAATTGGCTCCGGTGCCCGTCAGTGG
GCAGAGCGCACATCGCCCACAGTCCCCGAGAAGTTGGGGGGAGGGGTCGGCAATTGAACCGGTGCCTAGA
GAAGGTGGCGCGGGGTAAACTGGGAAAGTGATGTCGTGTACTGGCTCCGCCTTTTTCCCGAGGGTGGGGG
AGAACCGTATATAAGTGCAGTAGTCGCCGTGAACGTTCTTTTTCGCAACGGGTTTGCCGCCAGAACACAG
GTAAGTGCCGTGTGTGGTTCCCGCGGGCCTGGCCTCTTTACGGGTTATGGCCCTTGCGTGCCTTGAATTA
CTTCCACCTGGCTGCAGTACGTGATTCTTGATCCCGAGCTTCGGGTTGGAAGTGGGTGGGAGAGTTCGAG
GCCTTGCGCTTAAGGAGCCCCTTCGCCTCGTGCTTGAGTTGAGGCCTGGCCTGGGCGCTGGGGCCGCCGC
GTGCGAATCTGGTGGCACCTTCGCGCCTGTCTCGCTGCTTTCGATAAGTCTCTAGCCATTTAAAATTTTT
GATGACCTGCTGCGACGCTTTTTTTCTGGCAAGATAGTCTTGTAAATGCGGGCCAAGATCTGCACACTGG
TATTTCGGTTTTTGGGGCCGCGGGCGGCGACGGGGCCCGTGCGTCCCAGCGCACATGTTCGGCGAGGCGG
GGCCTGCGAGCGCGGCCACCGAGAATCGGACGGGGGTAGTCTCAAGCTGGCCGGCCTGCTCTGGTGCCTG
GCCTCGCGCCGCCGTGTATCGCCCCGCCCTGGGCGGCAAGGCTGGCCCGGTCGGCACCAGTTGCGTGAGC
GGAAAGATGGCCGCTTCCCGGCCCTGCTGCAGGGAGCTCAAAATGGAGGACGCGGCGCTCGGGAGAGCGG
GCGGGTGAGTCACCCACACAAAGGAAAAGGGCCTTTCCGTCCTCAGCCGTCGCTTCATGTGACTCCACGG
AGTACCGGGCGCCGTCCAGGCACCTCGATTAGTTCTCGAGCTTTTGGAGTACGTCGTCTTTAGGTTGGGG
GGAGGGGTTTTATGCGATGGAGTTTCCCCACACTGAGTGGGTGGAGACTGAAGTTAGGCCAGCTTGGCAC
TTGATGTAATTCTCCTTGGAATTTGCCCTTTTTGAGTTTGGATCTTGGTTCATTCTCAAGCCTCAGACAG
TGGTTCAAAGTTTTTTTCTTCCATTTCAGGTGTCGTGAGGCTAGCACCGCCACCATGTTGGACTCGGTGA
CACACAGCACCTTCCTGCCTAATGCATCCTTCTGCGATCCCCTGATGTCGTGGACTGATCTGTTCAGCAA
TGAAGAGTACTACCCTGCCTTTGAGCATCAGACAGATGCTGATTCCAACTGCTTGAAAACAAGTGGCATC
AAAAGTCAAGACTGTCACAGTCATAGTAGAACAAGCCTCCAAAGTTCTCATCTATGGGAATTTGTACGAG
ACCTGCTTCTATCTCCTGAAGAAAACTGTGGCATTCTGGAATGGGAAGATAGGGAACAAGGAATTTTTCG
GGTGGTTAAATCGGAAGCCCTGGCAAAGATGTGGGGACAAAGGAAGAAAAATGACAGAATGACATATGAA
AAGTTGAGCAGAGCCCTGAGATACTACTATAAAACAGGAATTTTGGAGCGGGTTGACCGAAGGTTAGTGT
ACAAATTTGGAAAAAATGCACACGGGTGGCAGGAAGACAAGCTATAGTAATGAACTAGTCCGTAACTTGA
AAGTATTTCGATTTCTTGGCTTTATATATCTTGTGGAAAGGACGAGCACATATAGTTATTCTAGAAGTTA
CGCGTTAAGTCGACAATCAACCTCTGGATTACAAAATTTGTGAAAGATTGACTGGTATTCTTAACTATGT
TGCTCCTTTTACGCTATGTGGATACGCTGCTTTAATGCCTTTGTATCATGCTATTGCTTCCCGTATGGCT
TTCATTTTCTCCTCCTTGTATAAATCCTGGTTGCTGTCTCTTTATGAGGAGTTGTGGCCCGTTGTCAGGC
AACGTGGCGTGGTGTGCACTGTGTTTGCTGACGCAACCCCCACTGGTTGGGGCATTGCCACCACCTGTCA
GCTCCTTTCCGGGACTTTCGCTTTCCCCCTCCCTATTGCCACGGCGGAACTCATCGCCGCCTGCCTTGCC
CGCTGCTGGACAGGGGCTCGGCTGTTGGGCACTGACAATTCCGTGGTGTTGTCGGGGAAATCATCGTCCT
TTCCTTGGCTGCTCGCCTGTGTTGCCACCTGGATTCTGCGCGGGACGTCCTTCTGCTACGTCCCTTCGGC
CCTCAATCCAGCGGACCTTCCTTCCCGCGGCCTGCTGCCGGCTCTGCGGCCTCTTCCGCGTCTTCGCCTT
CGCCCTCAGACGAGTCGGATCTCCCTTTGGGCCGCCTCCCCGCGTCGACTTTAAGACCAATGACTTACAA
GGCAGCTGTAGATCTTAGCCACTTTTTAAAAGAAAAGGGGGGACTGGAAGGGCTAATTCACTCCCAACGA
AGACAAGATCTGCTTTTTGCTTGTACTGGGTCTCTCTGGTTAGACCAGATCTGAGCCTGGGAGCTCTCTG
GCTAACTAGGGAACCCACTGCTTAAGCCTCAATAAAGCTTGCCTTGAGTGCTTCAAGTAGTGTGTGCCCG
TCTGTTGTGTGACTCTGGTAACTAGAGATCCCTCAGACCCTTTTAGTCAGTGTGGAAAATCTCTAGCAGT
ACGTATAGTAGTTCATGTCATCTTATTATTCAGTATTTATAACTTGCAAAGAAATGAATATCAGAGAGTG
AGAGGAACTTGTTTATTGCAGCTTATAATGGTTACAAATAAAGCAATAGCATCACAAATTTCACAAATAA
AGCATTTTTTTCACTGCATTCTAGTTGTGGTTTGTCCAAACTCATCAATGTATCTTATCATGTCTGGCTC
TAGCTATCCCGCCCCTAACTCCGCCCATCCCGCCCCTAACTCCGCCCAGTTCCGCCCATTCTCCGCCCCA
TGGCTGACTAATTTTTTTTATTTATGCAGAGGCCGAGGCCGCCTCGGCCTCTGAGCTATTCCAGAAGTAG
TGAGGAGGCTTTTTTGGAGGCCTAGGGACGTACCCAATTCGCCCTATAGTGAGTCGTATTACGCGCGCTC
ACTGGCCGTCGTTTTACAACGTCGTGACTGGGAAAACCCTGGCGTTACCCAACTTAATCGCCTTGCAGCA
CATCCCCCTTTCGCCAGCTGGCGTAATAGCGAAGAGGCCCGCACCGATCGCCCTTCCCAACAGTTGCGCA
GCCTGAATGGCGAATGGG
[124 nt withheld, positions 6179-6302]
C
[91 nt withheld, positions 6304-6394]
A
[49 nt withheld, positions 6396-6444]
CCTTTGACGTTGGAGTCCACGTTCTTT
[37 nt withheld, positions 6472-6508]
ACCCTATCTCGGTCTATTCTTTTGATTTATAAGGGATTTTGCCGATTTCGGCCTATTGGTTAAAAAATGA
GCTGATTTAACAAAAATTTAACGCGAATTTTAACAAAATATTAACGCTTACAATTTAGGTGGCACTTTTC
GGGGAAATGTGCGCGGAACCCCTATTTGTTTATTTTTCTAAATACATTCAAATATGTATCCGCTCATGAG
ACAATAACCCTGATAAATGCTTCAATAATATTGAAAAAGGAAGAGTATGAGTATTCAACATTTCCGTGTC
GCCCTTATTCCCTTTTTTGCGGCATTTTGCCTTCCTGTTTTTGCTCACCCAGAAACGCTGGTGAAAGTAA
AAGATGCTGAAGATCAGTTGGGTGCACGAGTGGGTTACATCGAACTGGATCTCAACAGCGGTAAGATCCT
TGAGAGTTTTCGCCCCGAAGAACGTTTTCCAATGATGAGCACTTTTAAAGTTCTGCTATGTGGCGCGGTA
TTATCCCGTATTGACGCCGGGCAAGAGCAACTCGGTCGCCGCATACACTATTCTCAGAATGACTTGGTTG
AGTACTCACCAGTCACAGAAAAGCATCTTACGGATGGCATGACAGTAAGAGAATTATGCAGTGCTGCCAT
AACCATGAGTGATAACACTGCGGCCAACTTACTTCTGACAACGATCGGAGGACCGAAGGAGCTAACCGCT
TTTTTGCACAACATGGGGGATCATGTAACTCGCCTTGATCGTTGGGAACCGGAGCTGAATGAAGCCATAC
CAAACGACGAGCGTGACACCACGATGCCTGTAGCAATGGCAACAACGTTGCGCAAACTATTAACTGGCGA
ACTACTTACTCTAGCTTCCCGGCAACAATTAATAGACTGGATGGAGGCGGATAAAGTTGCAGGACCACTT
CTGCGCTCGGCCCTTCCGGCTGGCTGGTTTATTGCTGATAAATCTGGAGCCGGTGAGCGTGGGTCTCGCG
GTATCATTGCAGCACTGGGGCCAGATGGTAAGCCCTCCCGTATCGTAGTTATCTACACGACGGGGAGTCA
GGCAACTATGGATGAACGAAATAGACAGATCGCTGAGATAGGTGCCTCACTGATTAAGCATTGGTAACTG
TCAGACCAAGTTTACTCATATATACTTTAGATTGATTTAAAACTTCATTTTTAATTTAAAAGGATCTAGG
TGAAGATCCTTTTTGATAATCTCATGACCAAAATCCCTTAACGTGAGTTTTCGTTCCACTGAGCGTCAGA
CCCCGTAGAAAAGATCAAAGGATCTTCTTGAGATCCTTTTTTTCTGCGCGTAATCTGCTGCTTGCAAACA
AAAAAACCACCGCTACCAGCGGTGGTTTGTTTGCCGGATCAAGAGCTACCAACTCTTTTTCCGAAGGTAA
CTGGCTTCAGCAGAGCGCAGATACCAAATACTGTTCTTCTAGTGTAGCCGTAGTTAGGCCACCACTTCAA
GAACTCTGTAGCACCGCCTACATACCTCGCTCTGCTAATCCTGTTACCAGTGGCTGCTGCCAGTGGCGAT
AAGTCGTGTCTTACCGGGTTGGACTCAAGACGATAGTTACCGGATAAGGCGCAGCGGTCGGGCTGAACGG
GGGGTTCGTGCACACAGCCCAGCTTGGAGCGAACGACCTACACCGAACTGAGATACCTACAGCGTGAGCT
ATGAGAAAGCGCCACGCTTCCCGAAGGGAGAAAGGCGGACAGGTATCCGGTAAGCGGCAGGGTCGGAACA
GGAGAGCGCACGAGGGAGCTTCCAGGGGGAAACGCCTGGTATCTTTATAGTCCTGTCGGGTTTCGCCACC
TCTGACTTGAGCGTCGATTTTTGTGATGCTCGTCAGGGGGGCGGAGCCTATGGAAAAACGCCAGCAACGC
GGCCTTTTTACGGTTCCTGGCCTTTTGCTGGCCTTTTGCTCACATGTTCTTTCCTGCGTTATCCCCTGAT
TCTGTGGATAACCGTATTACCGCCTTTGAGTGAGCTGATACCGCTCGCCGCAGCCGAACGACCGAGCGCA
GCGAGTCAGTGAGCGAGGAAGCGGAAGAGCGCCCAATACGCAAACCGCCTCTCCCCGCGCGTTGGCCGAT
TCATTAATGCAGCTGGCACGACAGGTTTCCCGACTGGAAAGCGGGCAGTGAGCGCAACGCAATTAATGTG
AGTTAGCTCACTCATTAGGCACCCCAGGCTTTACACTTTATGCTTCCGGCTCGTATGTTGTGTGGAATTG
TGAGCGGATAACAATTTCACACAGGAAACAGCTATGACCATGATTACGCCAAGCGCGCAATTAACCCTCA
CTAAAGGGAACAAAAGCTGGAGCTGCAAGC
