>Addgene plasmid #143600 | TFORF2695 | depositor partial sequence | sequence record 282930 | Insert
ACCGCCACCATGTTGGACTCGGTGACACACAGCACCTTCCTGCCTAATGCATCCTTCTGCGATCCCCTGA
TGTCGTGGACTGATCTGTTCAGCAATGAAGAGTACTACCCTGCCTTTGAGCATCAGACAGATGCTGATTC
CAACTGCTTGAAAACAAGTGGCATCAAAAGTCAAGACTGTCACAGTCATAGTAGAACAAGCCTCCAAAGT
TCTCATCTATGGGAATTTGTACGAGACCTGCTTCTATCTCCTGAAGAAAACTGTGGCATTCTGGAATGGG
AAGATAGGGAACAAGGAATTTTTCGGGTGGTTAAATCGGAAGCCCTGGCAAAGATGTGGGGACAAAGGAA
GAAAAATGACAGAATGACATATGAAAAGTTGAGCAGAGCCCTGAGATACTACTATAAAACAGGAATTTTG
GAGCGGGTTGACCGAAGGTTAGTGTACAAATTTGGAAAAAATGCACACGGGTGGCAGGAAGACAAGCTAT
AGTAATGAACTAGTCCGTAACTTGAAAGTATTTCGATTTCTTGGCTTTATATATCTTGTGGAAAGGACGA
GCACATATAGTTATTCTAGAAGTT
