>Addgene plasmid #143600 | TFORF2695 | depositor partial sequence | sequence record 282931 | Barcode
GCACATATAGTTATTCTAGAAGTT
